Addgene plasmid #218815: pLCHKOv3-mClover-intergenic_3-As
Purpose: Lentiviral vector expressing mClover3 along with U6 driven hybrid guide (hgRNA) targeting two intergenic sites in the human genome using SpCas9 and AsCas12a nucleases (CHyMErA system), respectively
Depositing lab: Thomas Gonatopoulos-Pournatzis. Depositing organization: National Cancer Institute (NCI). Publication: Genome-scale exon perturbation screens uncover exons critical for cell fitness. Xiao MS, Damodaran AP, Kumari B, Dickson E, Xing K, On TA, Parab N, King HE, Perez AR, Guiblet WM, Duncan G, Che A, Chari R, Andresson T, Vidigal JA, Weatheritt RJ, Aregger M, Gonatopoulos-Pournatzis T. Mol Cell. 2024 Jul 11;84(13):2553-2572.e19. doi: 10.1016/j.molcel.2024.05.024. Epub 2024 Jun 24. PubMed 38917794.
Backbone
  Vector backbone: pLCHKOv3-Clover3 (Plasmid #209034)
  Vector type: Mammalian Expression, Lentiviral, CRISPR
  Selectable markers: Puromycin ; mClover3
Growth in bacteria
  Bacterial resistance: Ampicillin, 100 μg/mL
  Growth temperature: 30°C
  Growth strain: NEB Stable
  Copy number: High Copy
Gene/Insert
  Gene/Insert name: intergenic hgRNA with SpCas9 tracrRNAv1 & AsCas12a DR
  gRNA/shRNA sequence: TACTGACTGAAGATGGAGGCGTTTCAGAGCTATGCTGGAAACAGCATAGCAAGTTGAAATAAGGCTAGTCCGTTATCAACTTGAAAAAGTGGCACCGAGTCGGTGCTAATTTCTACTCTTGTAGATACAAGTATGTTATCCTGTTGTGT
  Species: Synthetic
  Promoter: U6
  Cloning method: Golden Gate
  Sequencing primers: 5′ GACTATCATATGCTTACCGT
Terms and licenses: Academic/Nonprofit Terms; Industry Terms: Not Available to Industry
How to cite: pLCHKOv3-mClover-intergenic_3-As was a gift from Thomas Gonatopoulos-Pournatzis (Addgene plasmid # 218815 ; http://n2t.net/addgene:218815 ; RRID:Addgene_218815)
