[The description below was written by a language model from this plasmid's Addgene catalogue record and pLannotate feature annotations shown in this document.]
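Description:
pLCHKOv3-mClover-intergenic_3-As is a third-generation-style, self-inactivating HIV-1 lentiviral transfer plasmid built on the pLCHKOv3-Clover3 backbone for the CHyMErA combinatorial CRISPR system. In bacteria it is maintained through a high-copy ColE1/pUC origin and selected with ampicillin (AmpR). The backbone also carries an f1 origin, an SV40 origin and poly(A) signal, and remnants of lac/lacZα cloning-vector sequence with T7 and T3 promoters. The viral portion comprises an RSV promoter fused to a truncated 5' LTR, the Ψ packaging signal with a gag fragment, the RRE for Rev-dependent export, a cPPT/CTS, WPRE and a ΔU3 3' LTR. The genomic RNA can therefore be packaged when helper functions are supplied in trans, and the integrated provirus lacks LTR promoter activity.

Two expression units sit between the LTRs. A human U6 (Pol III) promoter, annotated in the reverse orientation relative to the viral genome, drives a synthetic hybrid guide RNA (hgRNA) inserted by Golden Gate cloning. This hgRNA consists of an SpCas9 spacer and tracrRNA scaffold followed by an AsCas12a direct repeat and a Cas12a spacer. According to the record, each of the two guides targets an intergenic site in the human genome, one through SpCas9 and the other through AsCas12a. Neither nuclease is encoded on this plasmid. A human PGK promoter drives puromycin N-acetyltransferase followed by mClover3, which allows drug selection and green-fluorescence tracking of transduced cells. The element linking the two coding sequences is not annotated. Because its targets are intergenic, the construct is plausibly a non-genic cutting control in CHyMErA experiments such as the exon perturbation screens of the associated study, although the record does not state this role explicitly.
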