Features (pLannotate 1.2.2; 28 found; start..end, strand, type, name):
     48..644     +  CDS            PuroR (fragment): puromycin N-acetyltransferase; pac from Streptomyces; confers resistance to puromycin
    719..1436    +  CDS            mClover3 (fragment): bright green-yellow fluorescent protein derived from mClover2, with improved photostability (Bajar et al., 2003) mammalian codon-optimized
   1451..2039    +  misc_feature   WPRE: woodchuck hepatitis virus posttranscriptional regulatory element
   2090..2109    +  misc_feature   cPPT/CTS (fragment): central polypurine tract and central termination sequence of HIV-1
   2111..2344    +  LTR            3' LTR (ΔU3): self-inactivating 3' long terminal repeat (LTR) from HIV-1
   2422..2543    +  polyA_signal   SV40 poly(A) signal: SV40 polyadenylation signal
   2583..2718    +  rep_origin     SV40 ori: SV40 origin of replication
   2739..2757    -  promoter       T7 promoter: promoter for bacteriophage T7 RNA polymerase
   2765..2920    +  CDS            lacZα (fragment): LacZα fragment of β-galactosidase; lacZ fragment
   2925..3353    +  rep_origin     f1 ori (sequence partly withheld): f1 bacteriophage origin of replication; arrow indicates direction of (+) strand synthesis
   3406..3510    +  promoter       AmpR promoter: bla
   3511..4371    +  CDS            AmpR: β-lactamase; bla; confers resistance to ampicillin, carbenicillin, and related antibiotics
   4542..5130    +  rep_origin     ori: high-copy-number ColE1/pMB1/pBR322/pUC origin of replication
   5313..5405    +  CDS            lacI (fragment): lac repressor; lacI; The lac repressor binds to the lac operator to inhibit transcription in E. coli. This inhibition can be relieved by adding lactose or isopropyl-β-D-thiogalactopyranoside (IPTG).
   5418..5439    +  protein_bind   CAP binding site: CAP binding activates transcription in the presence of cAMP. E. coli catabolite activator protein
   5454..5484    +  promoter       lac promoter: promoter for the E. coli lac operon
   5492..5508    +  protein_bind   lac operator: The lac repressor binds to the lac operator to inhibit transcription in E. coli. This inhibition can be relieved by adding lactose or isopropyl-β-D-thiogalactopyranoside (IPTG). lac repressor encoded by lacI
   5553..5571    +  promoter       T3 promoter: promoter for bacteriophage T3 RNA polymerase
   5599..5825    +  promoter       RSV promoter: Rous sarcoma virus enhancer/promoter
   5826..6006    +  LTR            5' LTR (truncated): truncated 5' long terminal repeat (LTR) from HIV-1
   6053..6178    +  misc_feature   HIV-1 Ψ: packaging signal of human immunodeficiency virus type 1
   6162..6525    +  CDS            HIV-1 gag (fragment): gag protein from human immunodeficiency virus 1; gag
   6671..6904    +  misc_feature   RRE: The Rev response element (RRE) of HIV-1 allows for Rev-dependent mRNA export from the nucleus to the cytoplasm.
   7281..7307    +  CDS            Rev (fragment): human immunodeficiency virus 1 (HIV-1) Rev protein; rev; enhances nuclear export of unspliced and incompletely spliced viral mRNAs
   7392..7459    -  misc_RNA       tracrRNA (fragment): trans-activating CRISPR RNA for the Streptococcus pyogenes CRISPR/Cas9 system
   7507..7747    -  promoter       U6 promoter: RNA polymerase III promoter for human U6 snRNA
   7789..7906    +  misc_feature   cPPT/CTS: central polypurine tract and central termination sequence of HIV-1
   7985..26      +  promoter       hPGK promoter (across the origin): human phosphoglycerate kinase 1 promoter
>Addgene plasmid #218815 | pLCHKOv3-mClover-intergenic_3-As | addgene full sequence | sequence record 436108 | Addgene NGS Result
ACCGAATCACCGACCTCTCTCCCCAGGGGGATCCACCGGAGCTTACCATGACCGAGTACAAGCCCACGGT
GCGCCTCGCCACCCGCGACGACGTCCCCAGGGCCGTACGCACCCTCGCCGCCGCGTTCGCCGACTACCCC
GCCACGCGCCACACCGTCGATCCGGACCGCCACATCGAGCGGGTCACCGAGCTGCAAGAACTCTTCCTCA
CGCGCGTCGGGCTCGACATCGGCAAGGTGTGGGTCGCGGACGACGGCGCCGCCGTGGCGGTCTGGACCAC
GCCGGAGAGCGTCGAAGCGGGGGCGGTGTTCGCCGAGATCGGCCCGCGCATGGCCGAGTTGAGCGGTTCC
CGGCTGGCCGCGCAGCAACAGATGGAAGGCCTCCTGGCGCCGCACCGGCCCAAGGAGCCCGCGTGGTTCC
TGGCCACCGTCGGTGTTTCGCCCGACCACCAGGGCAAGGGTCTGGGCAGCGCCGTCGTGCTCCCCGGAGT
GGAGGCGGCCGAGCGCGCCGGGGTGCCCGCCTTCCTGGAGACCTCCGCGCCCCGCAACCTCCCCTTCTAC
GAGCGGCTCGGCTTCACCGTCACCGCCGACGTCGAGGTGCCCGAAGGACCGCGCACCTGGTGCATGACCC
GCAAGCCCGGTGCCACGCGTGGCAGTGGAGAGGGCAGAGGAAGTCTGCTAACATGCGGTGACGTCGAGGA
GAATCCTGGCCCACTCGAGGTGAGCAAGGGCGAGGAGCTGTTCACCGGGGTGGTGCCCATCCTGGTCGAG
CTGGACGGCGACGTAAACGGCCACAAGTTCAGCGTCCGCGGCGAGGGCGAGGGCGATGCCACCAACGGCA
AGCTGACCCTGAAGTTCATCTGCACCACCGGCAAGCTGCCCGTGCCCTGGCCCACCCTCGTGACCACCTT
CGGCTACGGCGTGGCCTGCTTCAGCCGCTACCCCGACCACATGAAGCAGCACGACTTCTTCAAGTCCGCC
ATGCCCGAAGGCTACGTCCAGGAGCGCACCATCTCTTTCAAGGACGACGGTACCTACAAGACCCGCGCCG
AGGTGAAGTTCGAGGGCGACACCCTGGTGAACCGCATCGAGCTGAAGGGCATCGACTTCAAGGAGGACGG
CAACATCCTGGGGCACAAGCTGGAGTACAACTTCAACAGCCACTACGTCTATATCACGGCCGACAAGCAG
AAGAACTGCATCAAGGCTAACTTCAAGATCCGCCACAACGTTGAGGACGGCAGCGTGCAGCTCGCCGACC
ACTACCAGCAGAACACCCCCATCGGCGACGGCCCCGTGCTGCTGCCCGACAACCACTACCTGAGCCATCA
GTCCAAGCTGAGCAAAGACCCCAACGAGAAGCGCGATCACATGGTCCTGCTGGAGTTCGTGACCGCCGCC
GGGATTACACATGGCATGGACGAGCTGTACAAGTAACGCGTTAAGTCGACAATCAACCTCTGGATTACAA
AATTTGTGAAAGATTGACTGGTATTCTTAACTATGTTGCTCCTTTTACGCTATGTGGATACGCTGCTTTA
ATGCCTTTGTATCATGCTATTGCTTCCCGTATGGCTTTCATTTTCTCCTCCTTGTATAAATCCTGGTTGC
TGTCTCTTTATGAGGAGTTGTGGCCCGTTGTCAGGCAACGTGGCGTGGTGTGCACTGTGTTTGCTGACGC
AACCCCCACTGGTTGGGGCATTGCCACCACCTGTCAGCTCCTTTCCGGGACTTTCGCTTTCCCCCTCCCT
ATTGCCACGGCGGAACTCATCGCCGCCTGCCTTGCCCGCTGCTGGACAGGGGCTCGGCTGTTGGGCACTG
ACAATTCCGTGGTGTTGTCGGGGAAATCATCGTCCTTTCCTTGGCTGCTCGCCTGTGTTGCCACCTGGAT
TCTGCGCGGGACGTCCTTCTGCTACGTCCCTTCGGCCCTCAATCCAGCGGACCTTCCTTCCCGCGGCCTG
CTGCCGGCTCTGCGGCCTCTTCCGCGTCTTCGCCTTCGCCCTCAGACGAGTCGGATCTCCCTTTGGGCCG
CCTCCCCGCGTCGACTTTAAGACCAATGACTTACAAGGCAGCTGTAGATCTTAGCCACTTTTTAAAAGAA
AAGGGGGGACTGGAAGGGCTAATTCACTCCCAACGAAGACAAGATCTGCTTTTTGCTTGTACTGGGTCTC
TCTGGTTAGACCAGATCTGAGCCTGGGAGCTCTCTGGCTAACTAGGGAACCCACTGCTTAAGCCTCAATA
AAGCTTGCCTTGAGTGCTTCAAGTAGTGTGTGCCCGTCTGTTGTGTGACTCTGGTAACTAGAGATCCCTC
AGACCCTTTTAGTCAGTGTGGAAAATCTCTAGCAGTACGTATAGTAGTTCATGTCATCTTATTATTCAGT
ATTTATAACTTGCAAAGAAATGAATATCAGAGAGTGAGAGGAACTTGTTTATTGCAGCTTATAATGGTTA
CAAATAAAGCAATAGCATCACAAATTTCACAAATAAAGCATTTTTTTCACTGCATTCTAGTTGTGGTTTG
TCCAAACTCATCAATGTATCTTATCATGTCTGGCTCTAGCTATCCCGCCCCTAACTCCGCCCATCCCGCC
CCTAACTCCGCCCAGTTCCGCCCATTCTCCGCCCCATGGCTGACTAATTTTTTTTATTTATGCAGAGGCC
GAGGCCGCCTCGGCCTCTGAGCTATTCCAGAAGTAGTGAGGAGGCTTTTTTGGAGGCCTAGGGACGTACC
CAATTCGCCCTATAGTGAGTCGTATTACGCGCGCTCACTGGCCGTCGTTTTACAACGTCGTGACTGGGAA
AACCCTGGCGTTACCCAACTTAATCGCCTTGCAGCACATCCCCCTTTCGCCAGCTGGCGTAATAGCGAAG
AGGCCCGCACCGATCGCCCTTCCCAACAGTTGCGCAGCCTGAATGGCGAATGGG
[124 nt withheld, positions 2925-3048]
C
[91 nt withheld, positions 3050-3140]
A
[49 nt withheld, positions 3142-3190]
CCTTTGACGTTGGAGTCCACGTTCTTT
[37 nt withheld, positions 3218-3254]
ACCCTATCTCGGTCTATTCTTTTGATTTATAAGGGATTTTGCCGATTTCGGCCTATTGGTTAAAAAATGA
GCTGATTTAACAAAAATTTAACGCGAATTTTAACAAAATATTAACGCTTACAATTTAGGTGGCACTTTTC
GGGGAAATGTGCGCGGAACCCCTATTTGTTTATTTTTCTAAATACATTCAAATATGTATCCGCTCATGAG
ACAATAACCCTGATAAATGCTTCAATAATATTGAAAAAGGAAGAGTATGAGTATTCAACATTTCCGTGTC
GCCCTTATTCCCTTTTTTGCGGCATTTTGCCTTCCTGTTTTTGCTCACCCAGAAACGCTGGTGAAAGTAA
AAGATGCTGAAGATCAGTTGGGTGCACGAGTGGGTTACATCGAACTGGATCTCAACAGCGGTAAGATCCT
TGAGAGTTTTCGCCCCGAAGAACGTTTTCCAATGATGAGCACTTTTAAAGTTCTGCTATGTGGCGCGGTA
TTATCCCGTATTGACGCCGGGCAAGAGCAACTCGGTCGCCGCATACACTATTCTCAGAATGACTTGGTTG
AGTACTCACCAGTCACAGAAAAGCATCTTACGGATGGCATGACAGTAAGAGAATTATGCAGTGCTGCCAT
AACCATGAGTGATAACACTGCGGCCAACTTACTTCTGACAACGATCGGAGGACCGAAGGAGCTAACCGCT
TTTTTGCACAACATGGGGGATCATGTAACTCGCCTTGATCGTTGGGAACCGGAGCTGAATGAAGCCATAC
CAAACGACGAGCGTGACACCACGATGCCTGTAGCAATGGCAACAACGTTGCGCAAACTATTAACTGGCGA
ACTACTTACTCTAGCTTCCCGGCAACAATTAATAGACTGGATGGAGGCGGATAAAGTTGCAGGACCACTT
CTGCGCTCGGCCCTTCCGGCTGGCTGGTTTATTGCTGATAAATCTGGAGCCGGTGAGCGTGGGTCTCGCG
GTATCATTGCAGCACTGGGGCCAGATGGTAAGCCCTCCCGTATCGTAGTTATCTACACGACGGGGAGTCA
GGCAACTATGGATGAACGAAATAGACAGATCGCTGAGATAGGTGCCTCACTGATTAAGCATTGGTAACTG
TCAGACCAAGTTTACTCATATATACTTTAGATTGATTTAAAACTTCATTTTTAATTTAAAAGGATCTAGG
TGAAGATCCTTTTTGATAATCTCATGACCAAAATCCCTTAACGTGAGTTTTCGTTCCACTGAGCGTCAGA
CCCCGTAGAAAAGATCAAAGGATCTTCTTGAGATCCTTTTTTTCTGCGCGTAATCTGCTGCTTGCAAACA
AAAAAACCACCGCTACCAGCGGTGGTTTGTTTGCCGGATCAAGAGCTACCAACTCTTTTTCCGAAGGTAA
CTGGCTTCAGCAGAGCGCAGATACCAAATACTGTTCTTCTAGTGTAGCCGTAGTTAGGCCACCACTTCAA
GAACTCTGTAGCACCGCCTACATACCTCGCTCTGCTAATCCTGTTACCAGTGGCTGCTGCCAGTGGCGAT
AAGTCGTGTCTTACCGGGTTGGACTCAAGACGATAGTTACCGGATAAGGCGCAGCGGTCGGGCTGAACGG
GGGGTTCGTGCACACAGCCCAGCTTGGAGCGAACGACCTACACCGAACTGAGATACCTACAGCGTGAGCT
ATGAGAAAGCGCCACGCTTCCCGAAGGGAGAAAGGCGGACAGGTATCCGGTAAGCGGCAGGGTCGGAACA
GGAGAGCGCACGAGGGAGCTTCCAGGGGGAAACGCCTGGTATCTTTATAGTCCTGTCGGGTTTCGCCACC
TCTGACTTGAGCGTCGATTTTTGTGATGCTCGTCAGGGGGGCGGAGCCTATGGAAAAACGCCAGCAACGC
GGCCTTTTTACGGTTCCTGGCCTTTTGCTGGCCTTTTGCTCACATGTTCTTTCCTGCGTTATCCCCTGAT
TCTGTGGATAACCGTATTACCGCCTTTGAGTGAGCTGATACCGCTCGCCGCAGCCGAACGACCGAGCGCA
GCGAGTCAGTGAGCGAGGAAGCGGAAGAGCGCCCAATACGCAAACCGCCTCTCCCCGCGCGTTGGCCGAT
TCATTAATGCAGCTGGCACGACAGGTTTCCCGACTGGAAAGCGGGCAGTGAGCGCAACGCAATTAATGTG
AGTTAGCTCACTCATTAGGCACCCCAGGCTTTACACTTTATGCTTCCGGCTCGTATGTTGTGTGGAATTG
TGAGCGGATAACAATTTCACACAGGAAACAGCTATGACCATGATTACGCCAAGCGCGCAATTAACCCTCA
CTAAAGGGAACAAAAGCTGGAGCTGCAAGCTTAATGTAGTCTTATGCAATACTCTTGTAGTCTTGCAACA
TGGTAACGATGAGTTAGCAACATGCCTTACAAGGAGAGAAAAAGCACCGTGCATGCCGATTGGTGGAAGT
AAGGTGGTACGATCGTGCCTTATTAGGAAGGCAACAGACGGGTCTGACATGGATTGGACGAACCACTGAA
TTGCCGCATTGCAGAGATATTGTATTTAAGTGCCTAGCTCGATACATAAACGGGTCTCTCTGGTTAGACC
AGATCTGAGCCTGGGAGCTCTCTGGCTAACTAGGGAACCCACTGCTTAAGCCTCAATAAAGCTTGCCTTG
AGTGCTTCAAGTAGTGTGTGCCCGTCTGTTGTGTGACTCTGGTAACTAGAGATCCCTCAGACCCTTTTAG
TCAGTGTGGAAAATCTCTAGCAGTGGCGCCCGAACAGGGACTTGAAAGCGAAAGGGAAACCAGAGGAGCT
CTCTCGACGCAGGACTCGGCTTGCTGAAGCGCGCACGGCAAGAGGCGAGGGGCGGCGACTGGTGAGTACG
CCAAAAATTTTGACTAGCGGAGGCTAGAAGGAGAGAGATGGGTGCGAGAGCGTCAGTATTAAGCGGGGGA
GAATTAGATCGCGATGGGAAAAAATTCGGTTAAGGCCAGGGGGAAAGAAAAAATATAAATTAAAACATAT
AGTATGGGCAAGCAGGGAGCTAGAACGATTCGCAGTTAATCCTGGCCTGTTAGAAACATCAGAAGGCTGT
AGACAAATACTGGGACAGCTACAACCATCCCTTCAGACAGGATCAGAAGAACTTAGATCATTATATAATA
CAGTAGCAACCCTCTATTGTGTGCATCAAAGGATAGAGATAAAAGACACCAAGGAAGCTTTAGACAAGAT
AGAGGAAGAGCAAAACAAAAGTAAGACCACCGCACAGCAAGCGGCCGCTGATCTTCAGACCTGGAGGAGG
AGATATGAGGGACAATTGGAGAAGTGAATTATATAAATATAAAGTAGTAAAAATTGAACCATTAGGAGTA
GCACCCACCAAGGCAAAGAGAAGAGTGGTGCAGAGAGAAAAAAGAGCAGTGGGAATAGGAGCTTTGTTCC
TTGGGTTCTTGGGAGCAGCAGGAAGCACTATGGGCGCAGCGTCAATGACGCTGACGGTACAGGCCAGACA
ATTATTGTCTGGTATAGTGCAGCAGCAGAACAATTTGCTGAGGGCTATTGAGGCGCAACAGCATCTGTTG
CAACTCACAGTCTGGGGCATCAAGCAGCTCCAGGCAAGAATCCTGGCTGTGGAAAGATACCTAAAGGATC
AACAGCTCCTGGGGATTTGGGGTTGCTCTGGAAAACTCATTTGCACCACTGCTGTGCCTTGGAATGCTAG
TTGGAGTAATAAATCTCTGGAACAGATTTGGAATCACACGACCTGGATGGAGTGGGACAGAGAAATTAAC
AATTACACAAGCTTAATACACTCCTTAATTGAAGAATCGCAAAACCAGCAAGAAAAGAATGAACAAGAAT
TATTGGAATTAGATAAATGGGCAAGTTTGTGGAATTGGTTTAACATAACAAATTGGCTGTGGTATATAAA
ATTATTCATAATGATAGTAGGAGGCTTGGTAGGTTTAAGAATAGTTTTTGCTGTACTTTCTATAGTGAAT
AGAGTTAGGCAGGGATATTCACCATTATCGTTTCAGACCCACCTCCCAACCCCGAGGGGACCCTGCAGGA
TTTAAATCCGAGGGGACCCAGAGAATTCAAAAAAACACAACAGGATAACATACTTGTATCTACAAGAGTA
GAAATTAGCACCGACTCGGTGCCACTTTTTCAAGTTGATAACGGACTAGCCTTATTTCAACTTGCTATGC
TGTTTCCAGCATAGCTCTGAAACGCCTCCATCTTCAGTCAGTACGGTACCTCGTCCTTTCCACAAGATAT
ATAAAGCCAAGAAATCGAAATACTTTCAAGTTACGGTAAGCATATGATAGTCCATTTTAAAACATAATTT
TAAAACTGCAAACTACCCAAGAAATTATTACTTTCTACGTCACGTATTTTGTACTAATATCTTTGTGTTT
ACAGTCAAATTAATTCTAATTATCTCTCTAACAGCCTTGTATCGTATATGCAAATATGAAGGAATCATGG
GAAATAGGCCCTCGAATTCTAGATCTTGAGACAAATGGCAGTATTCATCCACAATTTTAAAAGAAAAGGG
GGGATTGGGGGGTACAGTGCAGGGGAAAGAATAGTAGACATAATAGCAACAGACATACAAACTAAAGAAT
TACAAAAACAAATTACAAAAATTCAAAATTTTCGGGTTTATTACAGGGACAGCAGAGATCCACTTTGGCG
CCGGCTCGAGATTTAAATCCTGCAGGCGAGGGGGCCCGGGTTGCGCCTTTTCCAAGGCAGCCCTGGGTTT
GCGCAGGGACGCGGCTGCTCTGGGCGTGGTTCCGGGAAACGCAGCGGCGCCGACCCTGGGTCTCGCACAT
TCTTCACGTCCGTTCGCAGCGTCACCCGGATCTTCGCCGCTACCCTTGTGGGCCCCCCGGCGACGCTTCC
TGCTCCGCCCCTAAGTCGGGAAGGTTCCTTGCGGTTCGCGGCGTGCCGGACGTGACAAACGGAAGCCGCA
GCTCACACTAGTACCCTCGCAGACGGACAGCGCCAGGGAGCAATGGCAGCGCGCCGACCGCGATGGGCTG
TGGCCAATAGCGGCTGCTCAGCAGGGCGCGCCGAGAGCAGCGGCCGGGAAGGGGCGGTGCGGGAGGCGGG
GTGTGGGGCGGTAGTGTGGGCCCTGTTCCTGCCCGCGCGGTGTTCCGCATTCTGCAAGCCTCCGGAGCGC
ACGTCGGCAGTCGGCTCCCTCGTTG
